Addgene plasmid #47338: pCMV10/3xflag-Clock L74E
Purpose: Mutation used for co-IPs
Depositing lab: Joseph Takahashi. Depositing organization: University of Texas Southwestern Medical Center. Publication: Crystal structure of the heterodimeric CLOCK:BMAL1 transcriptional activator complex. Huang N, Chelliah Y, Shan Y, Taylor CA, Yoo SH, Partch C, Green CB, Zhang H, Takahashi JS. Science. 2012 Jul 13;337(6091):189-94. doi: 10.1126/science.1222804. Epub 2012 May 31. PubMed 22653727.
Backbone
  Vector backbone: pCMV103Xflag
  Backbone manufacturer: sigma
  Vector type: Mammalian Expression
Growth in bacteria
  Bacterial resistance: Ampicillin, 100 μg/mL
  Growth temperature: 37°C
  Growth strain: DH5alpha
  Copy number: Unknown
Gene/Insert
  Gene/Insert name: Clock
  Species: M. musculus (mouse)
  Mutation: L74E
  Entrez Gene: Clock (a.k.a. 5330400M04Rik, KAT13D)
  Promoter: CMV
  Tag / fusion protein: 3x Flag
  Cloning method: Restriction Enzyme; 5′ cloning site NotI (not destroyed); 3′ cloning site BglII (not destroyed)
  Sequencing primers: 5′ CMV-F
Terms and licenses: Academic/Nonprofit Terms; Industry Terms: Not Available to Industry
How to cite: pCMV10/3xflag-Clock L74E was a gift from Joseph Takahashi (Addgene plasmid # 47338 ; http://n2t.net/addgene:47338 ; RRID:Addgene_47338)
