[The description below was written by a language model from this plasmid's Addgene catalogue record.]
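Description:
pCMV10/3xflag-Clock L74E is a mammalian expression plasmid built on a commercial pCMV10 3xFLAG backbone. It is propagated in E. coli under ampicillin selection. The record gives no feature table, lists copy number as unknown, and does not state the origin of replication, the polyadenylation signal or any mammalian selection marker.

The insert is mouse Clock, which encodes the bHLH-PAS transcription factor that pairs with BMAL1 to form the core activator complex of the mammalian circadian clock. It was cloned by restriction digestion between NotI at the 5′ end and BglII at the 3′ end, and both sites remain intact. Transcription is driven by the CMV promoter, a strong constitutive promoter suited to transient expression in transfected mammalian cells. The protein is fused to a 3xFLAG epitope, three tandem copies of the FLAG peptide, which allow sensitive detection and efficient capture with anti-FLAG antibodies. The record does not say which end of the protein carries the tag.

The coding sequence carries a single amino-acid substitution, L74E, which replaces a hydrophobic leucine with a charged glutamate. The stated purpose is use in co-immunoprecipitation experiments, and the construct comes from a structural study of the CLOCK:BMAL1 heterodimer. This context suggests the mutant was used to test how this residue contributes to partner binding, by pulling down FLAG-tagged CLOCK and comparing it with the wild-type protein, although the record does not spell out the mutation's expected effect.
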