>Addgene plasmid #47338 | pCMV10/3xflag-Clock L74E | addgene partial sequence | sequence record 69299 | cmv-fwd
GTGAACCGTCAGAATTAACCATGGACTACAAAGACCATGACGGTGATTATAAAGATCATGACATCGATTA
CAAGGATGACGATGACAAGCTTGCGGCCGCGATGGTGTTTACCGTAAGCTGTAGTAAAATGAGCTCAATT
GTTGACAGAGATGACAGTAGTATTTTTGATGGATTGGTGGAAGAAGATGACAAGGACAAAGCAAAAAGAG
TATCTAGAAACAAATCAGAAAAGAAACGTAGAGATCAGTTCAATGTCCTCATTAAGGAGCTGGGGTCTAT
GCTTCCTGGTAACGCGAGAAAGATGGACAAGTCTACTGTTGAGCAGAAGAGCATTGATTTTTTGCGCAAA
CATAAAGAGACCACTGCACAGTCAGATGCTAGTGAGATTCGACAGGACTGGAAACCCACATTCCTTAGTA
ATGAAGAGTTTACACAGTTAATGTTAGAGGCTCTTGATGGTTTTTTTTTAGCGATCATGACAGATGGAAG
TATAATATATGTATCTGAGAGTGTAACTTCGTTACTTGAACATTTACCATCTGATCTTGTGGATCAAAGT
ATATTTAATTTTATCCCAGAGGGAGAACATTCAGAGGTTTATAAGATACTCTCTACTCATCTGCTGGAAA
GTGACTCATTAACCCCTGAGTACTTAAAATCAAAAAATCAGTTAGAATTCTGTTGTCACATGCTTCGAGG
AACAATAGACCCAAAGGAGCCATCCACCTATGAATATGTGAGATTTATAGGAAATTTTAAATCTTTAACC
AGTGTATCAACTTCAACACACAATGGTTTTGAAGGAACTATACAACGCACACATAGGCCTTCTTATGAAG
ATAGAGTTTGTTTTGTAGCTACTGTCA
